Addgene plasmid #207778: qTAG-N-Blast-3xHA-LMNB1
Purpose: Donor template for Blast-2A-3xHA insertion into the N-terminus of the LMNB1 locus. To be co-transfected with sgRNA plasmid px330-PITCh-LMNB1 Addgene #207770
Depositing lab: Laurence Pelletier. Publication: qTAG: an adaptable plasmid scaffold for CRISPR-based endogenous tagging. Philip R, Sharma A, Matellan L, Erpf AC, Hsu WH, Tkach JM, Wyatt HDM, Pelletier L. EMBO J. 2024 Dec 12. doi: 10.1038/s44318-024-00337-5. PubMed 39668248.
Backbone
  Vector backbone: pUC19
  Backbone manufacturer: Invitrogen
  Backbone size w/o insert (bp): 2686
  Vector type: Mammalian Expression, CRISPR ; Donor Template
  Selectable markers: Blasticidin
Growth in bacteria
  Bacterial resistance: Ampicillin, 100 μg/mL
  Growth temperature: 37°C
  Growth strain: DH5alpha
  Copy number: High Copy
Gene/Insert
  Gene/Insert name: LMNB1 Homology Arms flanking a Blast-3xHA Cassette (alt name: LMNB1)
  Species: H. sapiens (human)
  Insert size (bp): 2117
  Entrez Gene: LMNB1 (a.k.a. ADLD, LMN, LMN2, LMNB, MCPH26)
  Cloning method: Unknown
  Sequencing primers: 5′ CTGCAAGGCGATTAAGTTGGGTAAC; 3′ GGCTCGTATGTTGTGTGGAATTGT
Terms and licenses: Academic/Nonprofit Terms; Industry Terms: Not Available to Industry
Depositor comments: To be co-transfected with sgRNA plasmid px330-PITCh-LMNB1 https://www.addgene.org/207770 . Please visit https://www.biorxiv.org/content/10.1101/2023.11.01.565029v3 for bioRxiv preprint.
How to cite: qTAG-N-Blast-3xHA-LMNB1 was a gift from Laurence Pelletier (Addgene plasmid # 207778 ; http://n2t.net/addgene:207778 ; RRID:Addgene_207778)
