[The description below was written by a language model from this plasmid's Addgene catalogue record and pLannotate feature annotations shown in this document.]
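Description:
qTAG-N-Blast-3xHA-LMNB1 is a CRISPR donor template built on the pUC19 backbone, intended for endogenous tagging of the human LMNB1 (lamin B1) gene at its N-terminus. It is maintained in E. coli as a high-copy plasmid through the ColE1/pUC origin and selected with ampicillin via the β-lactamase gene and its promoter. Remnants of the pUC19 cloning region (lacZα fragment, lac promoter and operator, CAP site) flank the insert, and the short bom, rop and lacI fragments in the annotation are backbone remnants with no evident function here.

The roughly 2.1 kb payload consists of LMNB1 homology arms surrounding a Blast-2A-3xHA cassette. The feature table shows a blasticidin S deaminase coding sequence bracketed by lox71 and lox66 sites in the same orientation, followed by the 3xHA epitope (only a fragment is recognised by the annotation tool) and then the start of the LMNB1 coding sequence, which forms part of the downstream arm. No mammalian promoter is annotated, consistent with a design in which correct in-frame integration places the cassette under the endogenous LMNB1 promoter. The 2A element named in the record (not annotated in the feature table) would separate the resistance protein from HA-tagged lamin B1, so blasticidin resistance reports on-target insertion. The mutant lox sites should allow later Cre-mediated removal of the selection marker.

The plasmid is meant to be co-transfected into human cells with a companion px330-PITCh-LMNB1 sgRNA plasmid that directs cutting at the locus. The result is a cell line expressing HA-tagged lamin B1 at native levels, suitable for detection or immunoprecipitation of this nuclear lamina protein.
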