Features (pLannotate 1.2.2; 15 found; start..end, strand, type, name):
    137..236     +  misc_feature   bom (fragment): basis of mobility region from pBR322
    242..399     -  CDS            lacZα (fragment): LacZα fragment of β-galactosidase; lacZ fragment
   1123..1156    +  protein_bind   lox71: Left element (LE) mutant of loxP (Araki et al., 2010). Cre-mediated recombination occurs in the 8-bp core sequence (GCATACAT). Cre recombinase
   1165..1560    +  CDS            BSD: blasticidin S deaminase; Aspergillus terreus BSD; confers resistance to blasticidin
   1633..1666    +  protein_bind   lox66: Right element (RE) mutant of loxP (Araki et al., 2010). Cre-mediated recombination occurs in the 8-bp core sequence (GCATACAT). Cre recombinase
   1690..1706    +  CDS            3xHA (fragment): three tandem HA epitope tags
   1819..2172    +  CDS            LMNB1 (fragment): LMNB1_HUMAN - Also known as LMN2, LMNB. Experimental evidence at protein level: Swiss-Prot protein existence level 1. Lamins are components of the nuclear lamina, a fibrous layer on the nucleoplasmic side of the inner nuclear membrane, which is thought to provide a framework for the nuclear envelope and may also interact with chromatin. From Homo sapiens (Human).
   2561..2577    -  protein_bind   lac operator: The lac repressor binds to the lac operator to inhibit transcription in E. coli. This inhibition can be relieved by adding lactose or isopropyl-β-D-thiogalactopyranoside (IPTG). lac repressor encoded by lacI
   2585..2615    -  promoter       lac promoter: promoter for the E. coli lac operon
   2630..2651    -  protein_bind   CAP binding site: CAP binding activates transcription in the presence of cAMP. E. coli catabolite activator protein
   2664..2756    -  CDS            lacI (fragment): lac repressor; lacI; The lac repressor binds to the lac operator to inhibit transcription in E. coli. This inhibition can be relieved by adding lactose or isopropyl-β-D-thiogalactopyranoside (IPTG).
   2939..3527    -  rep_origin     ori: high-copy-number ColE1/pMB1/pBR322/pUC origin of replication
   3698..4558    -  CDS            AmpR: β-lactamase; bla; confers resistance to ampicillin, carbenicillin, and related antibiotics
   4559..4663    -  promoter       AmpR promoter: bla
   4758..35      +  CDS            rop (fragment) (across the origin): Rop protein, which maintains plasmids at low copy number; rop
>Addgene plasmid #207778 | qTAG-N-Blast-3xHA-LMNB1 | addgene full sequence | sequence record 416192 | Addgene NGS Result
TCGCGCGTTTCGGTGATGACGGTGAAAACCTCTGACACATGCAGCTCCCGGAGACGGTCACAGCTTGTCT
GTAAGCGGATGCCGGGAGCAGACAAGCCCGTCAGGGCGCGTCAGCGGGTGTTGGCGGGTGTCGGGGCTGG
CTTAACTATGCGGCATCAGAGCAGATTGTACTGAGAGTGCACCATATGCGGTGTGAAATACCGCACAGAT
GCGTAAGGAGAAAATACCGCATCAGGCGCCATTCGCCATTCAGGCTGCGCAACTGTTGGGAAGGGCGATC
GGTGCGGGCCTCTTCGCTATTACGCCAGCTGGCGAAAGGGGGATGTGCTGCAAGGCGATTAAGTTGGGTA
ACGCCAGGGTTTTCCCAGTCACGACGTTGTAAAACGACGGCCAGTGAATTCGGGGCGGCGGGAGGGCCCT
GGGCCCAGAGCCGCGCGGGTGGGCAGTCCCAGGCGTCCTTCCTTACAGCCCTGAGCCTGGTCCGGGAACC
GCCCAGCCGGGAGGGCCGAGCTGACGGTTGCCCAAGGGCCAGATTTTAAATTTACAGGCCCGGCCCCCGA
ACCGCCGAAGCGCGCTGCCTGCTCCCCATTGGCCCATGGTAGTCACGTGGAGGCGCCGGGGCGTGCCGGC
CATGTTGGGGAGTGCGGCGCCGCGGCCCGCGCCACCTCCGCCCCCCGCGGCTTGCCTCCAGCCCGCCCCT
CCCGGCCCTCCTCCCCCCGCCCGCCGCTCCGTGCAGCCTGAGAGGAAACAAAGTGCTGCGAGCAGGAGAC
GGCGGCGGCGCGAACCCTGCTGGGCCTCCATTCACCCTCGTCTTGCATTTTCCCGCGTGCGTGTGTGAGT
GGGTGTGTGTGTTTTCTTACAAAGGGTATTTCGCGATCGATCGATTGATTCGTAGTTCCCCCCCGCGCGC
CTTTGCCCTTTGTGCTGTAATCGAGCTCCCGCCATCCCAGGTGCTTCTCCGTTCCTCTAAACGCCAGCGT
CTGGACGTGAGCGCAGGTCGCCGGTTTGTGCCTTCGGTCCCCGCTTCGCCCCCTGCCGTCCCCTCCTTAT
CACGGTCCCGCTCGCGGCCTCGCCGCCCCGCTGTCTCCGCCGCCCGCCATGGGCAAGAGCAAGACCGGTA
GCTACCGTTCGTATAGCATACATTATACGAAGTTATCTGCTAGCATGGCCAAGCCTTTGTCTCAAGAAGA
ATCCACCCTCATTGAAAGAGCAACGGCTACAATCAACAGCATCCCCATCTCTGAAGACTACAGCGTCGCC
AGCGCAGCTCTCTCTAGCGACGGCCGCATCTTCACTGGTGTCAATGTATATCATTTTACTGGGGGACCTT
GTGCAGAACTCGTGGTGCTGGGCACTGCTGCTGCTGCGGCAGCTGGCAACCTGACTTGTATCGTCGCGAT
CGGAAATGAGAACAGGGGCATCTTGAGCCCCTGCGGACGGTGCCGACAGGTGCTTCTCGATCTGCATCCT
GGGATCAAAGCCATAGTGAAGGACAGTGATGGACAGCCGACGGCAGTTGGGATTCGTGAATTGCTGCCCT
CTGGTTATGTGTGGGAGGGCGGATCCGGAGCTACTAACTTCAGCCTGCTGAAGCAGGCCGGAGACGTGGA
GGAGAACCCTGGACCTTCTAGAATAACTTCGTATAGCATACATTATACGAACGGTAGCACGCGTGGAGGT
GGCGGTTCCTACCCATACGATGTTCCAGATTACGCTTACCCCTACGACGTGCCTGATTATGCCTACCCAT
ACGATGTGCCAGACTATGCCGGTGGAGGCGGATCTCTCGAGGGAGGAAGCGGAGGATCTGGCGGTACCGC
GACTGCGACCCCCGTGCCGCCGCGGATGGGCAGCCGCGCTGGCGGCCCCACCACGCCGCTGAGCCCCACG
CGCCTGTCGCGGCTCCAGGAGAAGGAGGAGCTGCGCGAGCTCAATGACCGGCTGGCGGTGTACATCGACA
AGGTGCGCAGCCTGGAGACGGAGAACAGCGCGCTGCAGCTGCAGGTGACGGAGCGCGAGGAGGTGCGCGG
CCGTGAGCTCACCGGCCTCAAGGCGCTCTACGAGACCGAGCTGGCCGACGCGCGACGCGCGCTCGACGAC
ACGGCCCGCGAGCGCGCCAAGCTGCAGATCGAGCTGGGCAAGTGCAAGGCGGAACACGACCAGCTGCTCC
TCAAGTGAGTGCTAGCTGGCGGCCGCGTTAGCGCCAAGGAGGGGCGGGGGCGCAACCGCGGCGACCAGCT
CACCGGGTTCTGCCGTGGGGAGGGAGCAGAGGCCAGGATGCACGCGTCCTTCTGAAGGAACAGGGTCTCG
GTCTCCGGAAAGGAGAAAGAATCTAGAGTTCATAGCGGAGCAGGGGTCGCGGAGGGGGCTCGAGCTGTAG
CGCTGGGGGGCCGTGATGCCCATTTCTAGATTTTGGATACCCGCTGGGACGTGGTAAGTGCGCGCCTGGG
ACTGCCGAGAAGGAGCTCCCGCTTTCGCACTCGAATCCGGGGAGCCGGCGCGGAGAGGCGGCCCCTCAAA
GCTTGGCGTAATCATGGTCATAGCTGTTTCCTGTGTGAAATTGTTATCCGCTCACAATTCCACACAACAT
ACGAGCCGGAAGCATAAAGTGTAAAGCCTGGGGTGCCTAATGAGTGAGCTAACTCACATTAATTGCGTTG
CGCTCACTGCCCGCTTTCCAGTCGGGAAACCTGTCGTGCCAGCTGCATTAATGAATCGGCCAACGCGCGG
GGAGAGGCGGTTTGCGTATTGGGCGCTCTTCCGCTTCCTCGCTCACTGACTCGCTGCGCTCGGTCGTTCG
GCTGCGGCGAGCGGTATCAGCTCACTCAAAGGCGGTAATACGGTTATCCACAGAATCAGGGGATAACGCA
GGAAAGAACATGTGAGCAAAAGGCCAGCAAAAGGCCAGGAACCGTAAAAAGGCCGCGTTGCTGGCGTTTT
TCCATAGGCTCCGCCCCCCTGACGAGCATCACAAAAATCGACGCTCAAGTCAGAGGTGGCGAAACCCGAC
AGGACTATAAAGATACCAGGCGTTTCCCCCTGGAAGCTCCCTCGTGCGCTCTCCTGTTCCGACCCTGCCG
CTTACCGGATACCTGTCCGCCTTTCTCCCTTCGGGAAGCGTGGCGCTTTCTCATAGCTCACGCTGTAGGT
ATCTCAGTTCGGTGTAGGTCGTTCGCTCCAAGCTGGGCTGTGTGCACGAACCCCCCGTTCAGCCCGACCG
CTGCGCCTTATCCGGTAACTATCGTCTTGAGTCCAACCCGGTAAGACACGACTTATCGCCACTGGCAGCA
GCCACTGGTAACAGGATTAGCAGAGCGAGGTATGTAGGCGGTGCTACAGAGTTCTTGAAGTGGTGGCCTA
ACTACGGCTACACTAGAAGAACAGTATTTGGTATCTGCGCTCTGCTGAAGCCAGTTACCTTCGGAAAAAG
AGTTGGTAGCTCTTGATCCGGCAAACAAACCACCGCTGGTAGCGGTGGTTTTTTTGTTTGCAAGCAGCAG
ATTACGCGCAGAAAAAAAGGATCTCAAGAAGATCCTTTGATCTTTTCTACGGGGTCTGACGCTCAGTGGA
ACGAAAACTCACGTTAAGGGATTTTGGTCATGAGATTATCAAAAAGGATCTTCACCTAGATCCTTTTAAA
TTAAAAATGAAGTTTTAAATCAATCTAAAGTATATATGAGTAAACTTGGTCTGACAGTTACCAATGCTTA
ATCAGTGAGGCACCTATCTCAGCGATCTGTCTATTTCGTTCATCCATAGTTGCCTGACTCCCCGTCGTGT
AGATAACTACGATACGGGAGGGCTTACCATCTGGCCCCAGTGCTGCAATGATACCGCGAGACCCACGCTC
ACCGGCTCCAGATTTATCAGCAATAAACCAGCCAGCCGGAAGGGCCGAGCGCAGAAGTGGTCCTGCAACT
TTATCCGCCTCCATCCAGTCTATTAATTGTTGCCGGGAAGCTAGAGTAAGTAGTTCGCCAGTTAATAGTT
TGCGCAACGTTGTTGCCATTGCTACAGGCATCGTGGTGTCACGCTCGTCGTTTGGTATGGCTTCATTCAG
CTCCGGTTCCCAACGATCAAGGCGAGTTACATGATCCCCCATGTTGTGCAAAAAAGCGGTTAGCTCCTTC
GGTCCTCCGATCGTTGTCAGAAGTAAGTTGGCCGCAGTGTTATCACTCATGGTTATGGCAGCACTGCATA
ATTCTCTTACTGTCATGCCATCCGTAAGATGCTTTTCTGTGACTGGTGAGTACTCAACCAAGTCATTCTG
AGAATAGTGTATGCGGCGACCGAGTTGCTCTTGCCCGGCGTCAATACGGGATAATACCGCGCCACATAGC
AGAACTTTAAAAGTGCTCATCATTGGAAAACGTTCTTCGGGGCGAAAACTCTCAAGGATCTTACCGCTGT
TGAGATCCAGTTCGATGTAACCCACTCGTGCACCCAACTGATCTTCAGCATCTTTTACTTTCACCAGCGT
TTCTGGGTGAGCAAAAACAGGAAGGCAAAATGCCGCAAAAAAGGGAATAAGGGCGACACGGAAATGTTGA
ATACTCATACTCTTCCTTTTTCAATATTATTGAAGCATTTATCAGGGTTATTGTCTCATGAGCGGATACA
TATTTGAATGTATTTAGAAAAATAAACAAATAGGGGTTCCGCGCACATTTCCCCGAAAAGTGCCACCTGA
CGTCTAAGAAACCATTATTATCATGACATTAACCTATAAAAATAGGCGTATCACGAGGCCCTTTCGTC
